>Addgene plasmid #62559 | pJKR-H-mphR | depositor full sequence | sequence record 102837 | pJKR-H-mphR sequence 5086 bps
TCCGCTCATGAGACAATAACCCTGATAAATGCTTCAATAATATTGAAAAAGGAAGAGTATGAGTATTCAA
CATTTCCGTGTCGCCCTTATTCCCTTTTTTGCGGCATTTTGCCTTCCTGTTTTTGCTCACCCAGAAACGC
TGGTGAAAGTAAAAGATGCTGAAGATCAGTTGGGTGCACGAGTGGGTTACATCGAACTGGATCTCAACAG
CGGTAAGATCCTTGAGAGTTTTCGCCCCGAAGAACGTTTTCCAATGATGAGCACTTTTAAAGTTCTGCTA
TGTGGCGCGGTATTATCCCGTATTGACGCCGGGCAAGAGCAACTCGGTCGCCGCATACACTATTCTCAGA
ATGACTTGGTTGAGTACTCACCAGTCACAGAAAAGCATCTTACGGATGGCATGACAGTAAGAGAATTATG
CAGTGCTGCCATAACCATGAGTGATAACACTGCGGCCAACTTACTTCTGACAACGATCGGAGGACCGAAG
GAGCTAACCGCTTTTTTGCACAACATGGGGGATCATGTAACTCGCCTTGATCGTTGGGAACCGGAGCTGA
ATGAAGCCATACCAAACGACGAGCGTGACACCACGATGCCTGTAGCAATGGCAACAACGTTGCGCAAACT
ATTAACTGGCGAACTACTTACTCTAGCTTCCCGGCAACAATTAATAGACTGGATGGAGGCGGATAAAGTT
GCAGGACCACTTCTGCGCTCGGCCCTTCCGGCTGGCTGGTTTATTGCTGATAAATCTGGAGCCGGTGAGC
GTGGGTCTCGCGGTATCATTGCAGCACTGGGGCCAGATGGTAAGCCCTCCCGTATCGTAGTTATCTACAC
GACGGGGAGTCAGGCAACTATGGATGAACGAAATAGACAGATCGCTGAGATAGGTGCCTCACTGATTAAG
CATTGGTAACTGTCAGACCAAGTTTACTCATATATACTTTAGATTGATTTAAAACTTCATTTTTAATTTA
AAAGGATCTAGGTGAAGATCCTTTTTGATAATCTCATGACCAAAATCCCTTAACGTGGGTTTTCGTTCCA
CTGAGCGTCAGACCCCGTAGAAAAGATCAAAGGATCATCTTGAGATCCTTTTTTTCTGCGCGTAATCTGC
TGCTTGCAAACAAAAAAACCACCGCTACCAGCGGTGGTTTGTTTGCCGGATCAAGAGCTACCAACTCTTT
TTCCGAAGGTAACTGGCTTCAGCAGAGCGCAGATACCAAATACTGTTCTTCTAGTGTAGCCGTAGTTAGG
CCACCACTTCAAGAACTCTGTAGCACCGCCTACATACCTCGCTCTGCTAATCCTGTTACCAGTGGCTGCT
GCCAGTGGCGATAAGTCGTGTCTTACCGGGTTGGACTCAAGACGATAGTTACCGGATAAGGCGCAGCGGT
CGGGCTGAACGGGGGGTTCGTGCACACAGCCCAGCTTGGAGCGAACGACCTACACCGAACTGAGATACCT
ACAGCGTGAGCTATGAGAAAGCGCCACGCTTCCCGAAGGGAGAAAGGCGGACAGGTATCCGGTAAGCGGC
AGGGTCGGAACAGGAGAGCGCACGAGGGAGCTTCCAGGGGGAAACGCCTGGTATCTTTATAGTCCTGTCG
GGTTTCGCCACCTCTGACTTGAGCGTCGATTTTTGTGATGCTCGTCAGGGGGGCGGAGCCTATGGAAAAA
CGCCAGCAACGCGGCCTTTTTACGGTTCCTGGCCTTTTGCTGGCCTTTTGCTCAGGCTGTTTTGGCGGAT
GAGAGAAGATTTTCAGCCTGATACAGATTAAATCAGAACGCAGAAGCGGTCTGATAAAACAGAATTTGCC
TGGCGGCAGTAGCGCGGTGGTCCCACCTGACCCCATGCCGAACTCAGAAGTGAAACGCCGTAGCGCCGAT
GGTAGTGTGGGGTCTCCCCATGCGAGAGTAGGGAACTGCCAGGCATCAAATAAAACGAAAGGCTCAGTCG
AAAGACTGGGCCTTTCGTTTTATCTGTTGTTTGTCGGTGAACGCTCTCCTGAGTAGGACAAATCCGCCGG
GAGCGGATTTGAACGTTGCGAAGCAACGGCCCGGAGGGTGGCGGGCAGGACGCCCGCCATAAACTGCCAG
GCATCAAATTAAGCAGAAGGCCATCCGTCAGGATGGCCTTTTTGCGTTTCTACAAACTCTGCTAGCAAGT
AAGGCCGACGGATTGAATATAACCGACGTGACTGTTACATTTAGGTGGCTAAACCCGTCAACATTTAACT
TTAAGAAGGAGATATACATATGCGTAAAGGTGAAGAACTGTTCACCGGTGTTGTTCCGATCCTGGTTGAA
CTGGACGGTGACGTTAACGGTCACAAATTCTCTGTTCGTGGTGAAGGTGAAGGTGACGCTACCAACGGTA
AACTGACCCTGAAATTCATCTGCACCACCGGTAAACTGCCGGTTCCGTGGCCGACCCTGGTTACCACCCT
GACCTACGGTGTTCAGTGCTTCGCTCGTTACCCGGACCACATGAAACAGCACGACTTCTTCAAATCTGCT
ATGCCGGAAGGTTACGTTCAGGAACGTACCATCTCTTTCAAAGACGACGGTACCTACAAAACCCGTGCTG
AAGTTAAATTCGAAGGTGACACCCTGGTTAACCGTATCGAACTGAAAGGTATCGACTTCAAAGAAGACGG
TAACATCCTGGGTCACAAACTGGAATACAACTTCAACTCTCACAACGTTTACATCACCGCTGACAAACAG
AAAAACGGTATCAAAGCTAACTTCAAAATCCGTCACAACGTTGAAGACGGTTCTGTTCAGCTGGCTGACC
ACTACCAGCAGAACACCCCGATCGGTGACGGTCCGGTTCTGCTGCCGGACAACCACTACCTGTCTACCCA
GTCTGTTCTGTCTAAAGACCCGAACGAAAAACGTGACCACATGGTTCTGCTGGAATTCGTTACCGCTGCT
GGTATCACCCACGGTATGGACGAACTGTACAAAGATGCATGCCAGTTCTAGCATAACCCTAATGAGTGAG
CTAACTTACATTAATTGCGTTGCGCCTTAATTAACGGCACTCCTCAGCAAATATAATGACCCTCTTGATA
ACCCAAGAGGGCATTTTTTAATGCCCATGGCGTTTACCACAGCTAACACCACGTCGTCCCTATCTGCTGC
CCTAGGTCTATGAGTGGTTGCTGGATAACTTTACGGGCATGCATAAGGCTCGTAGGCTATATTCAGGGAG
ACCACAACGGTTTCCCTCTACAAATAATTTTGTTTAACTTTGAAATAAGGAGGTAATACAAATGCCGCGT
CCGAAACTGAAATCTGACGACGAAGTTCTGGAAGCGGCGACCGTTGTTCTGAAACGTTGCGGTCCGATCG
AATTCACCCTGTCTGGTGTTGCGAAAGAAGTTGGTCTGTCTCGTGCGGCGCTGATCCAGCGTTTCACCAA
CCGTGACACCCTGCTGGTTCGTATGATGGAACGTGGTGTTGAACAGGTTCGTCACTACCTGAACGCGATC
CCGATCGGTGCGGGTCCGCAGGGTCTGTGGGAATTCCTGCAGGTTCTGGTTCGTTCTATGAACACCCGTA
ACGACTTCTCTGTTAACTACCTGATCTCTTGGTACGAACTGCAGGTTCCGGAACTGCGTACCCTGGCGAT
CCAGCGTAACCGTGCGGTTGTTGAAGGTATCCGTAAACGTCTGCCGCCGGGTGCGCCGGCGGCGGCGGAA
CTGCTGCTGCACTCTGTTATCGCGGGTGCGACCATGCAGTGGGCGGTTGACCCGGACGGTGAACTGGCGG
ACCACGTTCTGGCGCAGATCGCGGCGATCCTGTGCCTGATGTTCCCGGAACACGACGACTTCCAGCTGCT
GCAGCCGCACGCGTAATAACTAGTGCTTGGATTCTCACCAATAAAAAACGCCCGGCGGCAACCGAGCGTT
CTGAACAAATCCAGATGGAGTTCTGAGGTCATTACTGGATCTATCAACAGGAGTCCAAGCGAGCTCGTAA
ACTTGGTCTGACAGCCCTTAACTTACTTATTAAATAATTTATAGCTATTGAAAAGAGATAAGAATTGTTC
AAAGCTAATATTGTTTAAATCGTCAATTCCTGCATGTTTTAAGGAATTGTTAAATTGATTTTTTGTAAAT
ATTTTCTTGTATTCTTTGTTAACCCATTTCATAACGAAATAATTATACTTTTGTTTATCTTTGTGTGATA
TTCTTGATTTTTTTCTACTTAATCTGATAAGTGAGCTATTCACTTTAGGTTTAGGATGAAAATATTCTCT
TGGAACCATACTTAATATAGAAATATCAACTTCTGCCATTAAAAGTAATGCCAATGAGCGTTTTGTATTT
AATAATCTTTTAGCAAACCCGTATTCCACGATTAAATAAATCTCATTAGCTATACTATCAAAAACAATTT
TGCGTATTATATCCGTACTTATGTTATAAGGTATATTACCATATATTTTATAGGATTGGTTTTTAGGAAA
TTTAAACTGCAATATATCCTTGTTTAAAACTTGGAAATTATCGTGATCAACAAGTTTATTTTCTGTAGTT
TTGCATAATTTATGGTCTATTTCAATGGCAGTTACGAAATTACACCTCTTTACTAATTCAAGGGTAAAAT
GGCCTTTTCCTGAGCCGATTTCAAAGATATTATCATGTTCATTTAATCTTATATTTGTCATTATTTTATC
TATATTATGTTTTGAAGTAATAAAGTTTTGACTGTGTTTTATATTTTTCTCGTTCATACTCTTCCTTTTT
CAATATTATTGAAGCATTTATCAGGGTTATTGTCTCATGAGCGGATACATATTTGAATGTATTTAGAAAA
ATAAACAAATAGGGGTTCCGCGCACATTTCCCCGAAAAGTGCCACCTGACGTCTAAGAAACCATTATTAT
CATGACATTAACCTATAAAAATAGGCGTATCACGAGGCCCTTTCGTCTTCACTAAGCGACTAAAAAATTG
AATGTAGGAAACCAACATGCCAGTTCGAGCAATAACTAGCATAACCCCTTGGGGCCTCTAAACGGGTCTT
GAGGGGTTTTTTGCTGAACCTCAGGCGAGAAGCACACGGTCACACT
Features (pLannotate 1.2.2; 13 found; start..end, strand, type, name):
      1..58      +  promoter       AmpR promoter (fragment): bla
     59..919     +  CDS            AmpR: β-lactamase; bla; confers resistance to ampicillin, carbenicillin, and related antibiotics
   1090..1678    +  rep_origin     ori: high-copy-number ColE1/pMB1/pBR322/pUC origin of replication
   1818..1933    +  ncRNA          5S rRNA: Accession: RF00001 - 5S ribosomal RNA
   1937..2023    +  terminator     rrnB T1 terminator: Escherichia coli rrnB; transcription terminator T1 from the E. coli rrnB gene
   2117..2140    -  terminator     rrnB T2 terminator (fragment): transcription terminator T2 from the E. coli rrnB gene
   2234..2252    +  RBS            RBS (fragment): efficient ribosome binding site from bacteriophage T7 gene 10 (Olins and Rangwala, 1989)
   2260..2973    +  CDS            Superfolder GFP: Superfolder GFP is a basic (constitutively fluorescent) green fluorescent protein published in 2005, derived from Aequorea victoria. It is reported to be a very rapidly-maturing weak dimer.
   3002..3023    -  protein_bind   CAP binding site: CAP binding activates transcription in the presence of cAMP. E. coli catabolite activator protein
   3881..3975    -  terminator     lambda t0 terminator: transcription terminator from phage lambda
   4016..4747    -  CDS            ermC: ERMC1_STAAU - Experimental evidence at transcript level: Swiss-Prot protein existence level 2. This protein produces a dimethylation of the adenine residue at position 2085 in 23S rRNA, resulting in reduced affinity between ribosomes and macrolide-lincosamide-streptogramin B antibiotics. From Staphylococcus aureus.
   4748..4852    -  promoter       AmpR promoter: bla
   5006..5053    +  terminator     T7 terminator: transcription terminator for bacteriophage T7 RNA polymerase
