[The description below was written by a language model from this plasmid's Addgene catalogue record and pLannotate feature annotations shown in this document.]
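Description:
pJKR-H-mphR is a high-copy bacterial expression plasmid built on a pUC backbone and designed as a macrolide biosensor for E. coli, giving GFP fluorescence in proportion to macrolide concentration. It replicates from the ColE1/pMB1-family pUC origin and is selected through the β-lactamase gene (AmpR), which confers ampicillin resistance.

The reporter is superfolder GFP, a rapidly maturing Aequorea victoria derivative, translated from a fragment of the efficient phage T7 gene 10 ribosome binding site. Upstream of the reporter sit rrnB-derived elements (a 5S rRNA segment, the T1 terminator and a fragment of T2), which presumably insulate it from read-through transcription originating in the backbone. A second annotated cassette, on the opposite strand, places ermC under a bla (AmpR) promoter and ends at the lambda t0 terminator. ErmC is a Staphylococcus aureus methyltransferase that dimethylates an adenine in 23S rRNA and so reduces ribosome affinity for macrolides. Its likely role here is to let the host tolerate the inducer, so that the sensor can be read out without growth inhibition, although the record does not say this explicitly. A CAP binding site and a T7 terminator are also annotated.

The plasmid name points to the macrolide-responsive repressor MphR as the sensing component, but neither an mphR coding sequence nor the regulated promoter and operator driving GFP appears in the feature table. An unannotated stretch of roughly 850 bp between the CAP site and the lambda t0 terminator may hold such elements, but this cannot be confirmed from the record. The plasmid belongs to a set of synthetic biosensors intended for small-molecule-controlled gene expression and real-time fluorescence monitoring of metabolites.
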