Addgene plasmid #62559: pJKR-H-mphR
Purpose: Macrolide biosensor. High copy plasmid that expresses GFP proportional to macrolide concentration.
Depositing lab: George Church. Depositing organization: Harvard Medical School. Publication: Synthetic biosensors for precise gene control and real-time monitoring of metabolites. Rogers JK, Guzman CD, Taylor ND, Raman S, Anderson K, Church GM. Nucleic Acids Res. 2015 Jul 7. pii: gkv616. 10.1093/nar/gkv616 PubMed 26152303.
Backbone
  Vector backbone: pUC
  Vector type: Bacterial Expression
Growth in bacteria
  Bacterial resistance: Ampicillin, 100 μg/mL
  Growth temperature: 37°C
  Growth strain: DH5alpha
  Copy number: High Copy
Gene/Insert
  Gene/Insert name: GFP
Terms and licenses: Academic/Nonprofit Terms; Industry Terms: Not Available to Industry
How to cite: pJKR-H-mphR was a gift from George Church (Addgene plasmid # 62559 ; http://n2t.net/addgene:62559 ; RRID:Addgene_62559)
