>Addgene plasmid #62559 | pJKR-H-mphR | addgene partial sequence | sequence record 107509 | T0term-R 5'-GCGGCAACCGAGCGTTC-3'
CTATCAACAGGAGTCCAAGCGAGCTCGTAAACTTGGTCTGACAGCCCTTAACTTACTTATTAAATAATTT
ATAGCTATTGAAAAGAGATAAGAATTGTTCAAAGCTAATATTGTTTAAATCGTCAATTCCTGCATGTTTT
AAGGAATTGTTAAATTGATTTTTTGTAAATATTTTCTTGTATTCTTTGTTAACCCATTTCATAACGAAAT
AATTATACTTTTGTTTATCTTTGTGTGATATTCTTGATTTTTTTCTACTTAATCTGATAAGTGAGCTATT
CACTTTAGGTTTAGGATGAAAATATTCTCTTGGAACCATACTTAATATAGAAATATCAACTTCTGCCATT
AAAAGTAATGCCAATGAGCGTTTTGTATTTAATAATCTTTTAGCAAACCCGTATTCCACGATTAAATAAA
TCTCATTAGCTATACTATCAAAAACAATTTTGCGTATTATATCCGTACTTATGTTATAAGGTATATTACC
ATATATTTTATAGGATTGGTTTTTAGGAAATTTAAACTGCAATATATCCTTGTTTAAAACTTGGAAATTA
TCGTGATCAACAAGTTTATTTTCTGTAGTTTTGCATAATTTATGGTCTATTTCAATGGCAGTTACGAAAT
TACACCTCTTTACTAATTCAAGGGTAAAATGGCCTTTTCCTGAGCCGATTTCAAAGATATTATCATGTTC
ATTTAATCTTATATT
