>Addgene plasmid #62559 | pJKR-H-mphR | addgene partial sequence | sequence record 107916 | T0term-F 5'-tgttcagaacgctcggttg-3'
AGCACTAGTTATTACGCGTGCGGCTGCAGCAGCTGGAAGTCGTCGTGTTCCGGGAACATCAGGCACAGGA
TCGCCGCGATCTGCGCCAGAACGTGGTCCGCCAGTTCACCGTCCGGGTCAACCGCCCACTGCATGGTCGC
ACCCGCGATAACAGAGTGCAGCAGCAGTTCCGCCGCCGCCGGCGCACCCGGCGGCAGACGTTTACGGATA
CCTTCAACAACCGCACGGTTACGCTGGATCGCCAGGGTACGCAGTTCCGGAACCTGCAGTTCGTACCAAG
AGATCAGGTAGTTAACAGAGAAGTCGTTACGGGTGTTCATAGAACGAACCAGAACCTGCAGGAATTCCCA
CAGACCCTGCGGACCCGCACCGATCGGGATCGCGTTCAGGTAGTGACGAACCTGTTCAACACCACGTTCC
ATCATACGAACCAGCAGGGTGTCACGGTTGGTGAAACGCTGGATCAGCGCCGCACGAGACAGACCAACTT
CTTTCGCAACACCAGACAGGGTGAATTCGATCGGACCGCAACGTTTCAGAACAACGGTCGCCGCTTCCAG
AACTTCGTCGTCAGATTTCAGTTTCGGACGCGGCATTTGTATTACCTCCTTATTTCAAAGTTAAACAAAA
TTATTTGTAGAGGGAAACCGTTGTGGTCTCCCTGAATATAGCCTACGAGCCTTATGCATGCCCGTAAAGT
TATCCAGCAACCACTCATAGACCTAGGGCAGCAGATAGGGACGACGTGGTGTTAGCTGTGGTAAACGCCA
TGGGCATTAAAAAATGCCCTCTTGGGTTATCAAGAGGGTCATTATATTTGCTGAGGAGTGCCGTTAATTA
AGGCGCAACGCAATTAATGTAAGTTAGCTCACTCATTAGG
