>Addgene plasmid #62559 | pJKR-H-mphR | addgene partial sequence | sequence record 110610 | sfGFP-R 5'-gaacgtaaccttccggcata-3'
TGTGGTCCGGGTAACGAGCGAAGCACTGAACACCGTAGGTCAGGGTGGTAACCAGGGTCGGCCACGGAAC
CGGCAGTTTACCGGTGGTGCAGATGAATTTCAGGGTCAGTTTACCGTTGGTAGCGTCACCTTCACCTTCA
CCACGAACAGAGAATTTGTGACCGTTAACGTCACCGTCCAGTTCAACCAGGATCGGAACAACACCGGTGA
ACAGTTCTTCACCTTTACGCATATGTATATCTCCTTCTTAAAGTTAAATGTTGACGGGTTTAGCCACCTA
AATGTAACAGTCACGTCGGTTATATTCAATCCGTCGGCCTTACTTGCTAGCAGAGTTTGTAGAAACGCAA
AAAGGCCATCCTGACGGATGGCCTTCTGCTTAATTTGATGCCTGGCAGTTTATGGCGGGCGTCCTGCCCG
CCACCCTCCGGGCCGTTGCTTCGCAACGTTCAAATCCGCTCCCGGCGGATTTGTCCTACTCAGGAGAGCG
TTCACCGACAAACAACAGATAAAACGAAAGGCCCAGTCTTTCGACTGAGCCTTTCGTTTTATTTGATGCC
TGGCAGTTCCCTACTCTCGCATGGGGAGACCCCACACTACCATCGGCGCTACGGCGTTTCACTTCTGAGT
TCGGCATGGGGTCAGGTGGGACCACCGCGCTACTGCCGCCAGGCAAATTCTGTTTTATCAGACCGCTTCT
GCGTTCTGATTTAATCTGTATCAGGCTGAAAATCTTCTCTCATCCGCCAAAACAGCCTGAGCAAAAGGCC
AGCAAAAGGCCAGGAACCGTAAAAAGGCCGCGTTGCTGGCGTTTTTCCATAGGCTCCGCCCCCCTGACGA
G
